Addgene plasmid #11053: p180 pCIG-HDAC1 mut
Depositing lab: Ramesh Shivdasani. Depositing organization: Dana-Farber Cancer Institute. Publication: Regulation of mammalian epithelial differentiation and intestine development by class I histone deacetylases. Tou L, Liu Q, Shivdasani RA. Mol Cell Biol. 2004 Apr . 24(8):3132-9. 10.1128/MCB.24.8.3132-3139.2004 PubMed 15060137.
Backbone
  Vector backbone: pCIG
  Vector type: Mammalian Expression
Growth in bacteria
  Bacterial resistance: Ampicillin, 100 μg/mL
  Growth temperature: 37°C
  Growth strain: DH5alpha
  Copy number: High Copy
Gene/Insert
  Gene/Insert name: HDAC1
  Species: M. musculus (mouse)
  Insert size (bp): 1300
  Mutation: Deletion of aa 1-56: deacetylase domain deletion
  Entrez Gene: Hdac1 (a.k.a. HD1, Hdac1-ps, MommeD5, RPD3)
  Cloning method: Restriction Enzyme
  Sequencing primers: 5′ na
Terms and licenses: Academic/Nonprofit Terms; Industry Terms: Not Available to Industry
Depositor comments: pCIG drives simultaneous expression of GFP and inserted genes by virtue of an internal ribosome entry site.
How to cite: p180 pCIG-HDAC1 mut was a gift from Ramesh Shivdasani (Addgene plasmid # 11053 ; http://n2t.net/addgene:11053 ; RRID:Addgene_11053)
