[The description below was written by a language model from this plasmid's Addgene catalogue record.]
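Description:
p180 pCIG-HDAC1 mut is a mammalian expression plasmid built on the pCIG backbone and carrying a mutant form of mouse Hdac1, the gene for the class I histone deacetylase HDAC1. The insert, recorded as about 1.3 kb and introduced by restriction enzyme cloning, lacks amino acids 1–56; the record describes this as a deacetylase domain deletion, so the encoded protein is presumably intended as a catalytically impaired version of the enzyme. The plasmid is propagated in E. coli as a high-copy construct under ampicillin selection. The record does not name the bacterial origin of replication, and it lists no marker for selection in mammalian cells.

According to the depositor's comments, pCIG expresses the inserted gene together with GFP by means of an internal ribosome entry site. In this bicistronic arrangement a single transcript carries both coding regions, with the IRES allowing independent translation of the second one. GFP fluorescence therefore marks the cells that received the plasmid and are expressing the HDAC1 mutant, without fusing a tag to the protein itself. The promoter driving this transcript is not stated, no epitope tags are listed, and no feature table is available to confirm the layout of other elements.

The associated publication concerns the regulation of mammalian epithelial differentiation and intestinal development by class I histone deacetylases. This suggests the construct serves as a mutant counterpart to wild-type HDAC1 in forced-expression experiments, helping to test whether observed effects depend on the deleted region, with GFP used to identify the expressing cells.
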