>Addgene plasmid #11053 | p180 pCIG-HDAC1 mut | depositor partial sequence | sequence record 6871 | Author sequence
TCATTTTGGCAAGAATTGCTCGAGATGGAGATCTACCGTCCTCACAAAGCCAATGCTGAGGAGATGACCA
AGTACCACAGTGATGACTACATTAAATTCCTGCGTTCTATTCGCCCAGATAACATGTCTGAATACAGCAA
GCAGATGCAGAGATTCAATGTTGGTGAGGACTGTCCGGTATTTGATGGCTTGTTTGAGTTCTGTCAGTTG
TCCACGGGAGGCTCTGTCGCAAGTGCTGTGAAGCTTAATAAGCAGCAGACGGACATCGCTGTGAACTGGG
CTGGGGGCCTGCACCATGCAAAGAAGTCTGAAGCATCCGGCTTCTGTTACGTCAATGACATCGTCTTGGC
CATCCTGGAACTGCTAAAGTACCACCAGAGGGTGCTCTATATTGACATTGATATTCACCATGGCGATGGC
GTGGAAGAGGCCTTCTATACTACAGACCGGGTCATGACTGTGTCCTTTCATAAATACGGAGAGTACTTCC
CAGGAACTGGGGACCTACGGGACATTGGGGCTGGCAAAGGCAAGTACTATGCTGTGAACTACCCACTGCG
AGACGGCATTGACGACGAATCCTATGAAGCCATCTTTAAGCCAGTCATGTCCAAAGTAATGGAGATGTTC
CAGCCTAGTGCAGTGGTCTTACAGTGTGGCTCAGATTCCCTGTCTGGGGACCGGTTAGGTTGCTTCAATC
TGACCATCAAAGGACACGCCAAGTGTGTGGAGTTCGTGAAGAGTTTCAACTTGCCCATGCTGATGCTGGG
AGGAGGTGGCTACACCATCCGGAATGTTGCTCGCTGCTGGACTTACGAAACAGCGGTGGCCCTGGACACA
GAGATCCCTAATGAGCTGCCCTACAANGACTACTTTGAATACTTTGGACCGGATTTCAAGCTTCACATCA
GCCCTTCTAACATGACCAACCAGAACACTAACGAGTACCTGGAGAAGATCAAGCAGCGTCTCTTTGAGAA
CTTGAGGATGCTGCCCCATGCCCCTGGGGTCCAGATGCAGGCCATCCCTGAGGACGCCATCCCCGAAGAG
AGTGGGGATGAAGATGAGGAGGACCCTGACAAACGCATCTCCATCTGCTCCTCTGATAAACGCATTGCCT
GTGAGGAAGAGTTCTCGGACTCAGATGAGGAGGGAGAAGGTGGTCGCAAGAACTCTTCTAACTTCAAAAA
AGCCAAAAGAGTTAAAACAGAGGATGAGAAAGAGAAAGATCCTGAAGAGAAAAAAGAAGTCACAGAAGAA
GAGAAAACCAAGGAGGAGAAGCCAGAAGCCAAAGGGGTCAAAGAAGAGGTCAAGTTGGCCTGAGAATTCC
TGCAGCCCGGGGGATCCGCCCCTCTCCCTCCCCCCCCCCTAACGTTACTGGCCGAAGCCGCTTGGAATAA
GGCCGGTGTGCGTTTGTCTATATGTTATTTTCCACCATATTGCCGTCTTTTGGCAATGTGAGGGCCCGGA
AACCTGGCCCTGTCTTCTTGACGAGCATTCCTAGGGGTCTTTCCCCTCTCGCCAAAGGAATGCAAGGTCT
GTTGAATGTCGTGAAGGAAGCAGTTCCTCTGGAAGCTTCTTGAAGACAAACAACGTCTGTAGCGACCCTT
TGCAGGCAGCGGAACCCCCCACCTGGCGACAGGTGCCTCTGCGGCCAAAAGCCACGTGTATAAGATACAC
CTGCAAAGGCGGCACAACCCCAGTGCCACGTTGTGAGTTGGATAGTTGTGGAAAGAGTCAAATGGCTCTC
CTCAAGCGTATTCAACAAGGGGCTGAAGGATGCCCAGAAGGTACCCCATTGTATGGGATCTGATCTGGGG
CCTCGGTACACATGCTTTACATGTGTTTAGTCGAGGTTAAAAAAACGTCTAGGCCCCCCGAACCACGGGG
ACGTGGTTTTCCTTTGAAAAACACGATGATAATATGGCCACAACCATGGTGCACGTGGATCCAAAAAGAA
GAGAAAGGTAGATCCAAAAAAGAAGAGAAAGGGTAGATCCCAAAAAGAGGAGAAAGGTACACC
