>Addgene plasmid #11053 | p180 pCIG-HDAC1 mut | addgene partial sequence | sequence record 18023 | IRES-R 5'-CCTCACATTGCCAAAAGACG-3'
AAAATATAGACAACGCACACCGGCCTTATTCCAAGCGGCTTCGGCCAGTAACGTTAGGGGGGGGGGAGGG
AGAGGGGCGGATCCCCCGGGCTGCAGGAATTCTCAGGCCAACTTGACCTCTTCTTTGACCCCTTTGGCTT
CTGGCTTCTCCTCCTTGGTTTTCTCTTCTTCTGTGACTTCTTTTTTCTCTTCAGGATCTTTCTCTTTCTC
ATCCTCTGTTTTAACTCTTTTGGCTTTTTTGAANTTANAANANTTCTTGCGACCACCTTCTCCCTCCTCA
TCTGANTCCGANAACTCTTCCTCACAGGCAATGCGTTTATCAGANGAGCAGANGGAGATGCGTTTGTCAG
GGTCCTCCTCATCTTCATCCCCACTCTCTTCGGGGATGGCGTCCTCAGGGATGGCCTGCATCTGGACCCC
AGGGGCATGGGGCAGCATCCTCAAGTTCTCAAAGANACGCTGCTTGATCTTCTCCAGGTACTCGTTAGTG
TTCTGGTTGGTCATGTTANAAGGGCTGANGTGAAGCTTGAAATCCGGTCCAAAGTATTCAAAGTAGCCAT
TGTAGGGCANCTCATTANGGATCTCTGTGTCCAGGGCCACCGCTGTTTCGTAAGTCCAGCANCGAGCAAC
ATTCCGGATGGTGTAGCCACCTCCTCCCAGCATCAGCATGGGCAAGTTGAAACTCNTCACGAACTCCACA
CACTTGGCGTGTCCTTTGAAGGGTCAGANTGAANCANCCTAACCGGNCCCNGGAAGGGAATCTGANCCAC
ACTGTAAAACNCTGCACTANGCTGGAAANCCCCATTANTTCNAAAGANGGCTTAANAAGNNTCNAAGATC
T
